>Addgene plasmid #40889 | pLKO.1puro-shKIBRA-B | addgene full sequence | sequence record 132928 | Addgene assembled sequence
TTGGGGTTGCGCCTTTTCCAAGGCAGCCCTGGGTTTGCGCAGGGACGCGGCTGCTCTGGGCGTGGTTCCG
GGAAACGCAGCGGCGCCGACCCTGGGTCTCGCACATTCTTCACGTCCGTTCGCAGCGTCACCCGGATCTT
CGCCGCTACCCTTGTGGGCCCCCCGGCGACGCTTCCTGCTCCGCCCCTAAGTCGGGAAGGTTCCTTGCGG
TTCGCGGCGTGCCGGACGTGACAAACGGAAGCCGCACGTCTCACTAGTACCCTCGCAGACGGACAGCGCC
AGGGAGCAATGGCAGCGCGCCGACCGCGATGGGCTGTGGCCAATAGCGGCTGCTCAGCAGGGCGCGCCGA
GAGCAGCGGCCGGGAAGGGGCGGTGCGGGAGGCGGGGTGTGGGGCGGTAGTGTGGGCCCTGTTCCTGCCC
GCGCGGTGTTCCGCATTCTGCAAGCCTCCGGAGCGCACGTCGGCAGTCGGCTCCCTCGTTGACCGAATCA
CCGACCTCTCTCCCCAGGGGGATCCACCGGAGCTTACCATGACCGAGTACAAGCCCACGGTGCGCCTCGC
CACCCGCGACGACGTCCCCAGGGCCGTACGCACCCTCGCCGCCGCGTTCGCCGACTACCCCGCCACGCGC
CACACCGTCGATCCGGACCGCCACATCGAGCGGGTCACCGAGCTGCAAGAACTCTTCCTCACGCGCGTCG
GGCTCGACATCGGCAAGGTGTGGGTCGCGGACGACGGCGCCGCGGTGGCGGTCTGGACCACGCCGGAGAG
CGTCGAAGCGGGGGCGGTGTTCGCCGAGATCGGCCCGCGCATGGCCGAGTTGAGCGGTTCCCGGCTGGCC
GCGCAGCAACAGATGGAAGGCCTCCTGGCGCCGCACCGGCCCAAGGAGCCCGCGTGGTTCCTGGCCACCG
TCGGCGTCTCGCCCGACCACCAGGGCAAGGGTCTGGGCAGCGCCGTCGTGCTCCCCGGAGTGGAGGCGGC
CGAGCGCGCCGGGGTGCCCGCCTTCCTGGAGACCTCCGCGCCCCGCAACCTCCCCTTCTACGAGCGGCTC
GGCTTCACCGTCACCGCCGACGTCGAGGTGCCCGAAGGACCGCGCACCTGGTGCATGACCCGCAAGCCCG
GTGCCTGACGCCCGCCCCACGACCCGCAGCGCCCGACCGAAAGGAGCGCACGACCCCATGCATCGGTACC
TTTAAGACCAATGACTTACAAGGCAGCTGTAGATCTTAGCCACTTTTTAAAAGAAAAGGGGGGACTGGAA
GGGCTAATTCACTCCCAACGAAGACAAGATCTGCTTTTTGCTTGTACTGGGTCTCTCTGGTTAGACCAGA
TCTGAGCCTGGGAGCTCTCTGGCTAACTAGGGAACCCACTGCTTAAGCCTCAATAAAGCTTGCCTTGAGT
GCTTCAAGTAGTGTGTGCCCGTCTGTTGTGTGACTCTGGTAACTAGAGATCCCTCAGACCCTTTTAGTCA
GTGTGGAAAATCTCTAGCAGTAGTAGTTCATGTCATCTTATTATTCAGTATTTATAACTTGCAAAGAAAT
GAATATCAGAGAGTGAGAGGAACTTGTTTATTGCAGCTTATAATGGTTACAAATAAAGCAATAGCATCAC
AAATTTCACAAATAAAGCATTTTTTTCACTGCATTCTAGTTGTGGTTTGTCCAAACTCATCAATGTATCT
TATCATGTCTGGCTCTAGCTATCCCGCCCCTAACTCCGCCCATCCCGCCCCTAACTCCGCCCAGTTCCGC
CCATTCTCCGCCCCATGGCTGACTAATTTTTTTTATTTATGCAGAGGCCGAGGCCGCCTCGGCCTCTGAG
CTATTCCAGAAGTAGTGAGGAGGCTTTTTTGGAGGCCTAGGGACGTACCCAATTCGCCCTATAGTGAGTC
GTATTACGCGCGCTCACTGGCCGTCGTTTTACAACGTCGTGACTGGGAAAACCCTGGCGTTACCCAACTT
AATCGCCTTGCAGCACATCCCCCTTTCGCCAGCTGGCGTAATAGCGAAGAGGCCCGCACCGATCGCCCTT
CCCAACAGTTGCGCAGCCTGAATGGCGAATGGG
[124 nt withheld, positions 2064-2187]
C
[91 nt withheld, positions 2189-2279]
A
[49 nt withheld, positions 2281-2329]
CCTTTGACGTTGGAGTCCACGTTCTTT
[37 nt withheld, positions 2357-2393]
ACCCTATCTCGGTCTATTCTTTTGATTTATAAGGGATTTTGCCGATTTCGGCCTATTGGTTAAAAAATGA
GCTGATTTAACAAAAATTTAACGCGAATTTTAACAAAATATTAACGCTTACAATTTAGGTGGCACTTTTC
GGGGAAATGTGCGCGGAACCCCTATTTGTTTATTTTTCTAAATACATTCAAATATGTATCCGCTCATGAG
ACAATAACCCTGATAAATGCTTCAATAATATTGAAAAAGGAAGAGTATGAGTATTCAACATTTCCGTGTC
GCCCTTATTCCCTTTTTTGCGGCATTTTGCCTTCCTGTTTTTGCTCACCCAGAAACGCTGGTGAAAGTAA
AAGATGCTGAAGATCAGTTGGGTGCACGAGTGGGTTACATCGAACTGGATCTCAACAGCGGTAAGATCCT
TGAGAGTTTTCGCCCCGAAGAACGTTTTCCAATGATGAGCACTTTTAAAGTTCTGCTATGTGGCGCGGTA
TTATCCCGTATTGACGCCGGGCAAGAGCAACTCGGTCGCCGCATACACTATTCTCAGAATGACTTGGTTG
AGTACTCACCAGTCACAGAAAAGCATCTTACGGATGGCATGACAGTAAGAGAATTATGCAGTGCTGCCAT
AACCATGAGTGATAACACTGCGGCCAACTTACTTCTGACAACGATCGGAGGACCGAAGGAGCTAACCGCT
TTTTTGCACAACATGGGGGATCATGTAACTCGCCTTGATCGTTGGGAACCGGAGCTGAATGAAGCCATAC
CAAACGACGAGCGTGACACCACGATGCCTGTAGCAATGGCAACAACGTTGCGCAAACTATTAACTGGCGA
ACTACTTACTCTAGCTTCCCGGCAACAATTAATAGACTGGATGGAGGCGGATAAAGTTGCAGGACCACTT
CTGCGCTCGGCCCTTCCGGCTGGCTGGTTTATTGCTGATAAATCTGGAGCCGGTGAGCGTGGGTCTCGCG
GTATCATTGCAGCACTGGGGCCAGATGGTAAGCCCTCCCGTATCGTAGTTATCTACACGACGGGGAGTCA
GGCAACTATGGATGAACGAAATAGACAGATCGCTGAGATAGGTGCCTCACTGATTAAGCATTGGTAACTG
TCAGACCAAGTTTACTCATATATACTTTAGATTGATTTAAAACTTCATTTTTAATTTAAAAGGATCTAGG
TGAAGATCCTTTTTGATAATCTCATGACCAAAATCCCTTAACGTGAGTTTTCGTTCCACTGAGCGTCAGA
CCCCGTAGAAAAGATCAAAGGATCTTCTTGAGATCCTTTTTTTCTGCGCGTAATCTGCTGCTTGCAAACA
AAAAAACCACCGCTACCAGCGGTGGTTTGTTTGCCGGATCAAGAGCTACCAACTCTTTTTCCGAAGGTAA
CTGGCTTCAGCAGAGCGCAGATACCAAATACTGTTCTTCTAGTGTAGCCGTAGTTAGGCCACCACTTCAA
GAACTCTGTAGCACCGCCTACATACCTCGCTCTGCTAATCCTGTTACCAGTGGCTGCTGCCAGTGGCGAT
AAGTCGTGTCTTACCGGGTTGGACTCAAGACGATAGTTACCGGATAAGGCGCAGCGGTCGGGCTGAACGG
GGGGTTCGTGCACACAGCCCAGCTTGGAGCGAACGACCTACACCGAACTGAGATACCTACAGCGTGAGCT
ATGAGAAAGCGCCACGCTTCCCGAAGGGAGAAAGGCGGACAGGTATCCGGTAAGCGGCAGGGTCGGAACA
GGAGAGCGCACGAGGGAGCTTCCAGGGGGAAACGCCTGGTATCTTTATAGTCCTGTCGGGTTTCGCCACC
TCTGACTTGAGCGTCGATTTTTGTGATGCTCGTCAGGGGGGCGGAGCCTATGGAAAAACGCCAGCAACGC
GGCCTTTTTACGGTTCCTGGCCTTTTGCTGGCCTTTTGCTCACATGTTCTTTCCTGCGTTATCCCCTGAT
TCTGTGGATAACCGTATTACCGCCTTTGAGTGAGCTGATACCGCTCGCCGCAGCCGAACGACCGAGCGCA
GCGAGTCAGTGAGCGAGGAAGCGGAAGAGCGCCCAATACGCAAACCGCCTCTCCCCGCGCGTTGGCCGAT
TCATTAATGCAGCTGGCACGACAGGTTTCCCGACTGGAAAGCGGGCAGTGAGCGCAACGCAATTAATGTG
AGTTAGCTCACTCATTAGGCACCCCAGGCTTTACACTTTATGCTTCCGGCTCGTATGTTGTGTGGAATTG
TGAGCGGATAACAATTTCACACAGGAAACAGCTATGACCATGATTACGCCAAGCGCGCAATTAACCCTCA
CTAAAGGGAACAAAAGCTGGAGCTGCAAGCTTAATGTAGTCTTATGCAATACTCTTGTAGTCTTGCAACA
TGGTAACGATGAGTTAGCAACATGCCTTACAAGGAGAGAAAAAGCACCGTGCATGCCGATTGGTGGAAGT
AAGGTGGTACGATCGTGCCTTATTAGGAAGGCAACAGACGGGTCTGACATGGATTGGACGAACCACTGAA
TTGCCGCATTGCAGAGATATTGTATTTAAGTGCCTAGCTCGATACATAAACGGGTCTCTCTGGTTAGACC
AGATCTGAGCCTGGGAGCTCTCTGGCTAACTAGGGAACCCACTGCTTAAGCCTCAATAAAGCTTGCCTTG
AGTGCTTCAAGTAGTGTGTGCCCGTCTGTTGTGTGACTCTGGTAACTAGAGATCCCTCAGACCCTTTTAG
TCAGTGTGGAAAATCTCTAGCAGTGGCGCCCGAACAGGGACTTGAAAGCGAAAGGGAAACCAGAGGAGCT
CTCTCGACGCAGGACTCGGCTTGCTGAAGCGCGCACGGCAAGAGGCGAGGGGCGGCGACTGGTGAGTACG
CCAAAAATTTTGACTAGCGGAGGCTAGAAGGAGAGAGATGGGTGCGAGAGCGTCAGTATTAAGCGGGGGA
GAATTAGATCGCGATGGGAAAAAATTCGGTTAAGGCCAGGGGGAAAGAAAAAATATAAATTAAAACATAT
AGTATGGGCAAGCAGGGAGCTAGAACGATTCGCAGTTAATCCTGGCCTGTTAGAAACATCAGAAGGCTGT
AGACAAATACTGGGACAGCTACAACCATCCCTTCAGACAGGATCAGAAGAACTTAGATCATTATATAATA
CAGTAGCAACCCTCTATTGTGTGCATCAAAGGATAGAGATAAAAGACACCAAGGAAGCTTTAGACAAGAT
AGAGGAAGAGCAAAACAAAAGTAAGACCACCGCACAGCAAGCGGCCGCTGATCTTCAGACCTGGAGGAGG
AGATATGAGGGACAATTGGAGAAGTGAATTATATAAATATAAAGTAGTAAAAATTGAACCATTAGGAGTA
GCACCCACCAAGGCAAAGAGAAGAGTGGTGCAGAGAGAAAAAAGAGCAGTGGGAATAGGAGCTTTGTTCC
TTGGGTTCTTGGGAGCAGCAGGAAGCACTATGGGCGCAGCGTCAATGACGCTGACGGTACAGGCCAGACA
ATTATTGTCTGGTATAGTGCAGCAGCAGAACAATTTGCTGAGGGCTATTGAGGCGCAACAGCATCTGTTG
CAACTCACAGTCTGGGGCATCAAGCAGCTCCAGGCAAGAATCCTGGCTGTGGAAAGATACCTAAAGGATC
AACAGCTCCTGGGGATTTGGGGTTGCTCTGGAAAACTCATTTGCACCACTGCTGTGCCTTGGAATGCTAG
TTGGAGTAATAAATCTCTGGAACAGATTTGGAATCACACGACCTGGATGGAGTGGGACAGAGAAATTAAC
AATTACACAAGCTTAATACACTCCTTAATTGAAGAATCGCAAAACCAGCAAGAAAAGAATGAACAAGAAT
TATTGGAATTAGATAAATGGGCAAGTTTGTGGAATTGGTTTAACATAACAAATTGGCTGTGGTATATAAA
ATTATTCATAATGATAGTAGGAGGCTTGGTAGGTTTAAGAATAGTTTTTGCTGTACTTTCTATAGTGAAT
AGAGTTAGGCAGGGATATTCACCATTATCGTTTCAGACCCACCTCCCAACCCCGAGGGGACCCGACAGGC
CCGAAGGAATAGAAGAAGAAGGTGGAGAGAGAGACAGAGACAGATCCATTCGATTAGTGAACGGATCTCG
ACGGTATCGATCACGAGACTAGCCTCGAGCGGCCGCCCCCTTCACCGAGGGCCTATTTCCCATGATTCCT
TCATATTTGCATATACGATACAAGGCTGTTAGAGAGATAATTGGAATTAATTTGACTGTAAACACAAAGA
TATTAGTACAAAATACGTGACGTAGAAAGTAATAATTTCTTGGGTAGTTTGCAGTTTTAAAATTATGTTT
TAAAATGGACTATCATATGCTTACCGTAACTTGAAAGTATTTCGATTTCTTGGCTTTATATATCTTGTGG
AAAGGACGAAACACCGGTGGGTACAACCTTCTCAGCTTTCAAGAGAAGCTGAGAAGGTTGTACCATTTTT
TGAATTCTCGACCTCGAGACAAATGGCAGTATTCATCCACAATTTTAAAAGAAAAGGGGGGATTGGGGGG
TACAGTGCAGGGGAAAGAATAGTAGACATAATAGCAACAGACATACAAACTAAAGAATTACAAAAACAAA
TTACAAAAATTCAAAATTTTCGGGTTTATTACAGGGACAGCAGAGATCCACTTTGGCCGCGGCTCGAGGG
GG
Features (pLannotate 1.2.2; 25 found; start..end, strand, type, name):
    529..1128    +  CDS            PuroR: puromycin N-acetyltransferase; pac from Streptomyces alboniger; confers resistance to puromycin
   1171..1254    +  CDS            nef (fragment): NEF_HV1Z2 - Experimental evidence at protein level: Swiss-Prot protein existence level 1. Extracellular Nef protein targets CD4(+) T-lymphocytes for apoptosis by interacting with CXCR4 surface receptors. From Human immunodeficiency virus type 1 group M subtype D (isolate Z2/CDC-Z34) (HIV-1).
   1256..1489    +  LTR            3' LTR (ΔU3): self-inactivating 3' long terminal repeat (LTR) from HIV-1
   1561..1682    +  polyA_signal   SV40 poly(A) signal: SV40 polyadenylation signal
   1722..1857    +  rep_origin     SV40 ori: SV40 origin of replication
   1878..1896    -  promoter       T7 promoter: promoter for bacteriophage T7 RNA polymerase
   1904..2059    +  CDS            lacZα (fragment): LacZα fragment of β-galactosidase; lacZ fragment
   2064..2492    +  rep_origin     f1 ori (sequence partly withheld): f1 bacteriophage origin of replication; arrow indicates direction of (+) strand synthesis
   2545..2649    +  promoter       AmpR promoter: bla
   2650..3510    +  CDS            AmpR: β-lactamase; bla; confers resistance to ampicillin, carbenicillin, and related antibiotics
   3681..4269    +  rep_origin     ori: high-copy-number ColE1/pMB1/pBR322/pUC origin of replication
   4452..4544    +  CDS            lacI (fragment): lac repressor; lacI; The lac repressor binds to the lac operator to inhibit transcription in E. coli. This inhibition can be relieved by adding lactose or isopropyl-β-D-thiogalactopyranoside (IPTG).
   4557..4578    +  protein_bind   CAP binding site: CAP binding activates transcription in the presence of cAMP. E. coli catabolite activator protein
   4593..4623    +  promoter       lac promoter: promoter for the E. coli lac operon
   4631..4647    +  protein_bind   lac operator: The lac repressor binds to the lac operator to inhibit transcription in E. coli. This inhibition can be relieved by adding lactose or isopropyl-β-D-thiogalactopyranoside (IPTG). lac repressor encoded by lacI
   4692..4710    +  promoter       T3 promoter: promoter for bacteriophage T3 RNA polymerase
   4738..4964    +  promoter       RSV promoter: Rous sarcoma virus enhancer/promoter
   4965..5145    +  LTR            5' LTR (truncated): truncated 5' long terminal repeat (LTR) from HIV-1
   5192..5317    +  misc_feature   HIV-1 Ψ: packaging signal of human immunodeficiency virus type 1
   5301..5664    +  CDS            HIV-1 gag (fragment): gag protein from human immunodeficiency virus 1; gag
   5810..6043    +  misc_feature   RRE: The Rev response element (RRE) of HIV-1 allows for Rev-dependent mRNA export from the nucleus to the cytoplasm.
   6420..6520    +  CDS            Rev (fragment): human immunodeficiency virus 1 (HIV-1) Rev protein; rev; enhances nuclear export of unspliced and incompletely spliced viral mRNAs
   6570..6810    +  promoter       U6 promoter: RNA polymerase III promoter for human U6 snRNA
   6916..7033    +  misc_feature   cPPT/CTS: central polypurine tract and central termination sequence of HIV-1
   7082..507     +  promoter       hPGK promoter (across the origin): human phosphoglycerate kinase 1 promoter
