[The description below was written by a language model from this plasmid's Addgene catalogue record and pLannotate feature annotations shown in this document.]
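Description:
pLKO.1puro-shKIBRA-B is a third-generation, self-inactivating lentiviral RNAi vector built on the pLKO.1 puro backbone and designed to knock down human KIBRA (WWC1) in mammalian cells. A short hairpin oligonucleotide targeting WWC1 was inserted between the AgeI and EcoRI sites, both of which are retained, placing it directly downstream of the human U6 promoter. This RNA polymerase III promoter drives the small hairpin transcript, which the cellular RNAi machinery processes into an siRNA. The hairpin itself is not annotated in the feature table, but it would lie in the gap between the U6 promoter and the cPPT/CTS element. A separate hPGK promoter drives puromycin N-acetyltransferase, allowing selection of stably transduced cells with puromycin.

The viral portion is framed by a chimeric RSV promoter/truncated HIV-1 5′ LTR, which makes genomic RNA production Tat-independent, and a ΔU3 3′ LTR that inactivates the LTR promoter after integration. Between them lie the Ψ packaging signal with a gag fragment, the Rev response element for nuclear export of the full-length transcript, and the cPPT/CTS, which aids nuclear import of the preintegration complex. Because no viral structural or enzymatic genes are present, packaging and envelope functions must be supplied in trans. In bacteria the plasmid is maintained through a high-copy ColE1/pUC-type origin and ampicillin resistance. An f1 ori, SV40 ori and poly(A) signal, and lac/T7/T3 remnants are backbone carryovers. The assembled sequence (7,085 nt) is slightly longer than the catalogued size of 7,079 bp. The construct was deposited in connection with work on KIBRA's role in regulating mammalian Hippo signalling, and the "B" in its name suggests that it is one of several hairpins against the gene.
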