Addgene plasmid #40889: pLKO.1puro-shKIBRA-B
Depositing lab: Paul Reynolds. Depositing organization: University of St. Andrews. Publication: KIBRA exhibits MST-independent functional regulation of the Hippo signaling pathway in mammals. Moleirinho S, Chang N, Sims AH, Tilston-Lunel AM, Angus L, Steele A, Boswell V, Barnett SC, Ormandy C, Faratian D, Gunn-Moore FJ, Reynolds PA. Oncogene. 2012 May 21. doi: 10.1038/onc.2012.196. PubMed 22614006.
Backbone
  Vector backbone: pLKO.1 puro
  Backbone manufacturer: Addgene 8453
  Backbone size w/o insert (bp): 7032
  Total vector size (bp): 7079
  Vector type: Mammalian Expression, Lentiviral, RNAi
  Selectable markers: Puromycin
Growth in bacteria
  Bacterial resistance: Ampicillin, 100 μg/mL
  Growth temperature: 37°C
  Growth strain: NEB Stable
  Copy number: High Copy
Gene/Insert
  Gene/Insert name: shKIBRA-B (alt name: WWC1)
  gRNA/shRNA sequence: TGGTACAACCTTCTCAGCT
  Species: H. sapiens (human)
  Entrez Gene: WWC1 (a.k.a. HBEBP3, HBEBP36, KIBRA, MEMRYQTL, PPP1R168)
  Cloning method: Restriction Enzyme; 5′ cloning site AgeI (not destroyed); 3′ cloning site EcoRI (not destroyed)
  Sequencing primers: 5′ pLKO.1 seq
Terms and licenses: Academic/Nonprofit Terms; Industry Terms: Not Available to Industry
How to cite: pLKO.1puro-shKIBRA-B was a gift from Paul Reynolds (Addgene plasmid # 40889 ; http://n2t.net/addgene:40889 ; RRID:Addgene_40889)
