>Addgene plasmid #40889 | pLKO.1puro-shKIBRA-B | addgene partial sequence | sequence record 55458 | LKO1_5 5'-GACTATCATATGCTTACCGT-3'
TTCGATTTCTTGGCTTTATATATCTTGTGGAAAGGACGAAACACCGGTGGGTACAACCTTCTCAGCTTTC
AAGAGAAGCTGAGAAGGTTGTACCATTTTTTGAATTCTCGACCTCGAGACAAATGGCAGTATTCATCCAC
AATTTTAAAAGAAAAGGGGGGATTGGGGGGTACAGTGCAGGGGAAAGAATAGTAGACATAATAGCAACAG
ACATACAAACTAAAGAATTACAAAAACAAATTACAAAAATTCAAAATTTTCGGGTTTATTACAGGGACAG
CAGAGATCCACTTTGGCCGCGGCTCGAGGGGGTTGGGGTTGCGCCTTTTCCAAGGCAGCCCTGGGTTTGC
GCAGGGACGCGGCTGCTCTGGGCGTGGTTCCGGGAAACGCAGCGGCGCCGACCCTGGGTCTCGCACATTC
TTCACGTCCGTTCGCAGCGTCACCCGGATCTTCGCCGCTACCCTTGTGGGCCCCCCGGCGACGCTTCCTG
CTCCGCCCCTAAGTCGGGAAGGTTCCTTGCGGTTCGCGGCGTGCCGGACGTGACAAACGGAAGCCGCACG
TCTCACTAGTACCCTCGCAGACGGACAGCGCCAGGGAGCAATGGCAGCGCGCCGACCGCGATGGGCTGTG
GCCAATAGCGGCTGCTCAGCAGGGCGCGCCGAGAGCAGCGGCCGGGAAGGGGCGGTGCGGGAGGCGGGGT
GTGGGGCGGTAGTGTGGGCCCTGTTCCTGCCCGCGCGGTGTTCCGCATTCTGCAAGCCTCCGGAGCGCAC
GTCGGCAGTCGGCTCC
